Addgene plasmid #120036: pMaCTag-P25
Purpose: Template for C-terminal PCR tagging of mammalian genes (Puromycin selection) with YFP-LID
Depositing lab: Michael Knop. Depositing organization: Universitaet Heidelberg. Publication: CRISPR-Cas12a-assisted PCR tagging of mammalian genes. Fueller J, Herbst K, Meurer M, Gubicza K, Kurtulmus B, Knopf JD, Kirrmaier D, Buchmuller BC, Pereira G, Lemberg MK, Knop M. J Cell Biol. 2020 Jun 1;219(6). pii: 151766. doi: 10.1083/jcb.201910210. PubMed 32406907.
Backbone
  Vector backbone: pFA6a
  Backbone size w/o insert (bp): 2412
  Vector type: PCR Template
  Selectable markers: Puromycin
Growth in bacteria
  Bacterial resistance: Ampicillin, 100 μg/mL
  Growth temperature: 37°C
  Growth strain: DH5alpha
  Copy number: High Copy
Gene/Insert
  Gene/Insert name: YFP-LID
  Species: H. sapiens (human)
  Promoter: None
  Tag / fusion protein: YFP-LID (C terminal on backbone)
  Cloning method: Restriction Enzyme; 5′ cloning site BamHI (not destroyed); 3′ cloning site SpeI (not destroyed)
  Sequencing primers: 5′ SP6; 3′ AAACCACAACTAGAATGCAGTG
Terms and licenses: Academic/Nonprofit Terms; Industry Terms: Not Available to Industry
Depositor comments: Template plasmid for C-terminal PCR tagging of mammalian genes. For M1 and M2 tagging oligo design please visit www.pcr-tagging.com Please visit https://www.biorxiv.org/content/early/2018/11/20/473876 for BioRxiv preprint
How to cite: pMaCTag-P25 was a gift from Michael Knop (Addgene plasmid # 120036 ; http://n2t.net/addgene:120036 ; RRID:Addgene_120036)
