[The description below was written by a language model from this plasmid's Addgene catalogue record, the feature table of its GenBank file and pLannotate feature annotations shown in this document.]
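Description:
pMaCTag-P25 is a 5,191 bp PCR template plasmid built on the pFA6a backbone. It supplies the cassette used for C-terminal tagging of endogenous mammalian genes by CRISPR-Cas12a-assisted PCR tagging, and is not meant to be expressed from the plasmid itself. It is maintained in E. coli at high copy through a ColE1/pUC-type origin and selected with ampicillin via the bla gene. SP6 and T7 phage promoters flank the cassette, and their sequences double as sequencing primer sites.

The tag module has no promoter of its own, as the record states. It consists of a mammalian codon-optimised EYFP coding sequence followed directly by the F36V mutant of FKBP12, a variant that binds synthetic ligands not recognised by wild-type FKBP. Together these make up the "YFP-LID" tag named in the record, and an SV40 polyadenylation signal terminates the module. After in-frame integration at the 3′ end of a target gene, the fusion would be driven by that gene's own promoter.

Downstream lies a selection unit with the SV40 enhancer/early promoter (including the SV40 origin) driving the puromycin N-acetyltransferase gene with a bGH poly(A) signal. The puromycin gene is annotated only in the generated feature table, but this agrees with the catalogue's puromycin marker. A human U6 Pol III promoter sits at the end of the cassette. In this tagging method it presumably drives a Cas12a crRNA encoded on the reverse tagging oligo, although the record does not spell this out. Two loxP sites bracket the marker and U6 region, so Cre could excise them after selection. The gene-specific M1 and M2 tagging oligos used to amplify the cassette are designed with the depositor's online tool.
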