LOCUS       Exported 5191 bp ds-DNA circular SYN 12-MAY-2021
DEFINITION  Template for C-terminal PCR tagging of mammalian genes (Puromycin
            selection) with YFP-LID.
ACCESSION   .
VERSION     .
KEYWORDS    pMaCTag-P25
SOURCE      synthetic DNA construct
  ORGANISM  synthetic DNA construct
REFERENCE   1 (bases 1 to 5191)
  AUTHORS   Fueller J, Herbst K, Meurer M, Gubicza K, Kurtulmus B, Knopf JD,
            Kirrmaier D, Buchmuller BC, Pereira G, Lemberg MK, Knop M
  TITLE     CRISPR-Cas12a-assisted PCR tagging of mammalian genes.
  JOURNAL   J Cell Biol. 2020 Jun 1;219(6). pii: 151766. doi:
            10.1083/jcb.201910210.
  PUBMED    32406907
REFERENCE   2 (bases 1 to 5191)
  AUTHORS   .
  TITLE     Direct Submission
  JOURNAL   Exported May 12, 2021 from SnapGene Server 1.1.58
            http://www.snapgene.com
FEATURES             Location/Qualifiers
     source          1..5191
                     /organism="synthetic DNA construct"
                     /mol_type="other DNA"
     promoter        1..19
                     /label=SP6 promoter
                     /note="promoter for bacteriophage SP6 RNA polymerase"
     primer_bind     1..18
                     /label=SP6
                     /note="SP6 promoter, forward primer"
     CDS             81..794
                     /codon_start=1
                     /product="enhanced YFP"
                     /label=EYFP
                     /note="mammalian codon-optimized"
                     /translation="VSKGEELFTGVVPILVELDGDVNGHKFSVSGEGEGDATYGKLTLK
                     FICTTGKLPVPWPTLVTTFGYGLQCFARYPDHMKQHDFFKSAMPEGYVQERTIFFKDDG
                     NYKTRAEVKFEGDTLVNRIELKGIDFKEDGNILGHKLEYNYNSHNVYIMADKQKNGIKV
                     NFKIRHNIEDGSVQLADHYQQNTPIGDGPVLLPDNHYLSYQSALSKDPNEKRDHMVLLE
                     FVTAAGITLGMDELYK"
     primer_bind     complement(123..144)
                     /label=EGFP-N
                     /note="EGFP, reverse primer"
     primer_bind     complement(384..403)
                     /label=EXFP-R
                     /note="For distinguishing EGFP variants, reverse primer"
     primer_bind     731..752
                     /label=EGFP-C
                     /note="EGFP, forward primer"
     CDS             801..1121
                     /codon_start=1
                     /product="F36V mutant of FK506-binding protein FKBP12"
                     /label=FKBP-V
                     /note="binds synthetic ligands that do not bind wild-type
                     FKBP"
                     /translation="GVQVETISPGDGRTFPKRGQTCVVHYTGMLEDGKKVDSSRDRNKP
                     FKFMLGKQEVIRGWEEGVAQMSVGQRAKLTISPDYAYGATGHPGIIPPHATLVFDVELL
                     KLE"
     polyA_signal    1188..1309
                     /label=SV40 poly(A) signal
                     /note="SV40 polyadenylation signal"
     primer_bind     complement(1225..1244)
                     /label=SV40pA-R
                     /note="SV40 polyA, reverse primer"
     primer_bind     1279..1298
                     /label=EBV-rev
                     /note="SV40 polyA terminator, reverse primer"
     protein_bind    1316..1349
                     /label=loxP
                     /bound_moiety="Cre recombinase"
                     /note="Cre-mediated recombination occurs in the 8-bp core
                     sequence (GCATACAT)."
     promoter        1356..1672
                     /label=SV40 promoter
                     /note="SV40 enhancer and early promoter"
     rep_origin      1523..1658
                     /label=SV40 ori
                     /note="SV40 origin of replication"
     primer_bind     1585..1604
                     /label=SV40pro-F
                     /note="SV40 promoter/origin, forward primer"
     polyA_signal    2294..2518
                     /label=bGH poly(A) signal
                     /note="bovine growth hormone polyadenylation signal"
     promoter        2525..2765
                     /label=U6 promoter
                     /note="RNA polymerase III promoter for human U6 snRNA"
     primer_bind     2525..2545
                     /label=hU6-F
                     /note="Human U6 promoter, forward primer"
     primer_bind     2696..2715
                     /label=LKO.1 5'
                     /note="Human U6 promoter, forward primer"
     protein_bind    2775..2808
                     /label=loxP
                     /bound_moiety="Cre recombinase"
                     /note="Cre-mediated recombination occurs in the 8-bp core
                     sequence (GCATACAT)."
     primer_bind     complement(2845..2864)
                     /label=T7
                     /note="T7 promoter, forward primer"
     promoter        complement(2846..2864)
                     /label=T7 promoter
                     /note="promoter for bacteriophage T7 RNA polymerase"
     primer_bind     complement(2951..2968)
                     /label=L4440
                     /note="L4440 vector, forward primer"
     rep_origin      complement(3122..3710)
                     /direction=LEFT
                     /label=ori
                     /note="high-copy-number ColE1/pMB1/pBR322/pUC origin of
                     replication"
     primer_bind     complement(3202..3221)
                     /label=pBR322ori-F
                     /note="pBR322 origin, forward primer"
     CDS             complement(3881..4741)
                     /codon_start=1
                     /gene="bla"
                     /product="beta-lactamase"
                     /label=AmpR
                     /note="confers resistance to ampicillin, carbenicillin, and
                     related antibiotics"
                     /translation="MSIQHFRVALIPFFAAFCLPVFAHPETLVKVKDAEDQLGARVGYI
                     ELDLNSGKILESFRPEERFPMMSTFKVLLCGAVLSRIDAGQEQLGRRIHYSQNDLVEYS
                     PVTEKHLTDGMTVRELCSAAITMSDNTAANLLLTTIGGPKELTAFLHNMGDHVTRLDRW
                     EPELNEAIPNDERDTTMPVAMATTLRKLLTGELLTLASRQQLIDWMEADKVAGPLLRSA
                     LPAGWFIADKSGAGERGSRGIIAALGPDGKPSRIVVIYTTGSQATMDERNRQIAEIGAS
                     LIKHW"
     primer_bind     4504..4523
                     /label=Amp-R
                     /note="Ampicillin resistance gene, reverse primer"
     promoter        complement(4742..4846)
                     /gene="bla"
                     /label=AmpR promoter
     primer_bind     4914..4932
                     /label=pBRforEco
                     /note="pBR322 vectors, upsteam of EcoRI site, forward
                     primer"
     primer_bind     complement(4970..4992)
                     /label=pGEX 3'
                     /note="pGEX vectors, reverse primer"
     primer_bind     5092..5111
                     /label=pRS-marker
                     /note="pRS vectors, use to sequence yeast selectable
                     marker"
ORIGIN
        1 atttaggtga cactatagaa cgcggccgcc agctgaagct tcgtacgtca ggtggaggag
       61 gtagtggcgg aggcggatcc gtgagcaagg gcgaggagct gttcaccggg gtggtgccca
      121 tcctggtcga gctggacggc gacgtaaacg gccacaagtt cagcgtgtcc ggcgagggcg
      181 agggcgatgc cacctacggc aagctgaccc tgaagttcat ctgcaccacc ggcaagctgc
      241 ccgtgccctg gcccaccctc gtgaccacct tcggctacgg cctgcagtgc ttcgcccgct
      301 accccgacca catgaagcag cacgacttct tcaagtccgc catgcccgaa ggctacgtcc
      361 aggagcgcac catcttcttc aaggacgacg gcaactacaa gacccgcgcc gaggtgaagt
      421 tcgagggcga caccctggtg aaccgcatcg agctgaaggg catcgacttc aaggaggacg
      481 gcaacatcct ggggcacaag ctggagtaca actacaacag ccacaacgtc tatatcatgg
      541 ccgacaagca gaagaacggc atcaaggtga acttcaagat ccgccacaac atcgaggacg
      601 gcagcgtgca gctcgccgac cactaccagc agaacacccc catcggcgac ggccccgtgc
      661 tgctgcccga caaccactac ctgagctacc agtccgccct gagcaaagac cccaacgaga
      721 agcgcgatca catggtcctg ctggagttcg tgaccgccgc cgggatcact ctcggcatgg
      781 acgagctgta caaggaattc ggagtgcagg tggaaaccat ctccccagga gacgggcgca
      841 ccttccccaa gcgcggccag acctgcgtgg tgcactacac cgggatgctt gaagatggaa
      901 agaaagttga ttcctcccgg gacagaaaca agccctttaa gtttatgcta ggcaagcagg
      961 aggtgatccg aggctgggaa gaaggggttg cccagatgag tgtgggtcag agagccaaac
     1021 tgactatatc tccagattat gcctatggtg ccactgggca cccaggcatc atcccaccac
     1081 atgccactct cgtcttcgat gtggagcttc taaaactgga aacgcgtgga gtggaggaag
     1141 tggcggaggg ggtagttctc ttaaggcggc gaggtaatta gactagtaac ttgtttattg
     1201 cagcttataa tggttacaaa taaagcaata gcatcacaaa tttcacaaat aaagcatttt
     1261 tttcactgca ttctagttgt ggtttgtcca aactcatcaa tgtatcttag tcgatataac
     1321 ttcgtatagc atacattata cgaagttatg tcgacggtgt ggaaagtccc caggctcccc
     1381 agcaggcaga agtatgcaaa gcatgcatct caattagtca gcaaccaggt gtggaaagtc
     1441 cccaggctcc ccagcaggca gaagtatgca aagcatgcat ctcaattagt cagcaaccat
     1501 agtcccgccc ctaactccgc ccatcccgcc cctaactccg cccagttccg cccattctcc
     1561 gccccatggc tgactaattt tttttattta tgcagaggcc gaggccgcct cggcctctga
     1621 gctattccag aagtagtgag gaggcttttt tggaggccta ggcttttgca aagaattcgc
     1681 caccatgact gagtacaagc ctactgtgcg tttagccacc agggatgatg tgccacgagc
     1741 cgtgaggaca ctagcagccg cctttgctga ctacccagct acaaggcaca ccgtggaccc
     1801 tgacagacac attgaaagag tcacagaact tcaggagctg tttttaacta gggtgggcct
     1861 ggatattggc aaagtctggg tggccgatga tggagcagca gttgcagtgt ggaccacccc
     1921 agagtctgtt gaagctggag ctgtctttgc agaaattgga ccaagaatgg ccgagttatc
     1981 tggcagcagg ctggctgctc aacagcagat ggaaggatta ttagctcccc acagacccaa
     2041 ggagcctgcc tggttcctgg caacagttgg agtttctcca gaccatcagg gcaagggctt
     2101 aggatctgct gtggtgctgc ctggtgtgga agcagctgag agagctgggg tgccagcatt
     2161 tctggagaca tcagctccta gaaacctgcc cttctatgaa cggctgggct tcacagtgac
     2221 tgctgatgtg gaggtgcctg agggccccag aacctggtgc atgacaagaa aaccaggagc
     2281 ctgactgcag cgactgtgcc ttctagttgc cagccatctg ttgtttgccc ctcccccgtg
     2341 ccttccttga ccctggaagg tgccactccc actgtccttt cctaataaaa tgaggaaatt
     2401 gcatcgcatt gtctgagtag gtgtcattct attctggggg gtggggtggg gcaggacagc
     2461 aagggggagg attgggaaga caatagcagg catgctgggg atgcggtggg ctctatggct
     2521 cgaggagggc ctatttccca tgattccttc atatttgcat atacgataca aggctgttag
     2581 agagataatt ggaattaatt tgactgtaaa cacaaagata ttagtacaaa atacgtgacg
     2641 tagaaagtaa taatttcttg ggtagtttgc agttttaaaa ttatgtttta aaatggacta
     2701 tcatatgctt accgtaactt gaaagtattt cgatttcttg gctttatata tcttgtggaa
     2761 aggacgaaac accgataact tcgtatagca tacattatac gaagttatgg taccgatgca
     2821 gctagcccgc ggatctgccg gtctccctat agtgagtcgt attaatttcg ataagccagg
     2881 ttaacctgca ttaatgaatc ggccaacgcg cggggagagg cggtttgcgt attgggcgct
     2941 cttccgcttc ctcgctcact gactcgctgc gctcggtcgt tcggctgcgg cgagcggtat
     3001 cagctcactc aaaggcggta atacggttat ccacagaatc aggggataac gcaggaaaga
     3061 acatgtgagc aaaaggccag caaaaggcca ggaaccgtaa aaaggccgcg ttgctggcgt
     3121 ttttccatag gctccgcccc cctgacgagc atcacaaaaa tcgacgctca agtcagaggt
     3181 ggcgaaaccc gacaggacta taaagatacc aggcgtttcc ccctggaagc tccctcgtgc
     3241 gctctcctgt tccgaccctg ccgcttaccg gatacctgtc cgcctttctc ccttcgggaa
     3301 gcgtggcgct ttctcatagc tcacgctgta ggtatctcag ttcggtgtag gtcgttcgct
     3361 ccaagctggg ctgtgtgcac gaaccccccg ttcagcccga ccgctgcgcc ttatccggta
     3421 actatcgtct tgagtccaac ccggtaagac acgacttatc gccactggca gcagccactg
     3481 gtaacaggat tagcagagcg aggtatgtag gcggtgctac agagttcttg aagtggtggc
     3541 ctaactacgg ctacactaga agaacagtat ttggtatctg cgctctgctg aagccagtta
     3601 ccttcggaaa aagagttggt agctcttgat ccggcaaaca aaccaccgct ggtagcggtg
     3661 gtttttttgt ttgcaagcag cagattacgc gcagaaaaaa aggatctcaa gaagatcctt
     3721 tgatcttttc tacggggtct gacgctcagt ggaacgaaaa ctcacgttaa gggattttgg
     3781 tcatgagatt atcaaaaagg atcttcacct agatcctttt aaattaaaaa tgaagtttta
     3841 aatcaatcta aagtatatat gagtaaactt ggtctgacag ttaccaatgc ttaatcagtg
     3901 aggcacctat ctcagcgatc tgtctatttc gttcatccat agttgcctga ctccccgtcg
     3961 tgtagataac tacgatacgg gagggcttac catctggccc cagtgctgca atgataccgc
     4021 gagacccacg ctcaccggct ccagatttat cagcaataaa ccagccagcc ggaagggccg
     4081 agcgcagaag tggtcctgca actttatccg cctccatcca gtctattaat tgttgccggg
     4141 aagctagagt aagtagttcg ccagttaata gtttgcgcaa cgttgttgcc attgctacag
     4201 gcatcgtggt gtcacgctcg tcgtttggta tggcttcatt cagctccggt tcccaacgat
     4261 caaggcgagt tacatgatcc cccatgttgt gcaaaaaagc ggttagctcc ttcggtcctc
     4321 cgatcgttgt cagaagtaag ttggccgcag tgttatcact catggttatg gcagcactgc
     4381 ataattctct tactgtcatg ccatccgtaa gatgcttttc tgtgactggt gagtactcaa
     4441 ccaagtcatt ctgagaatag tgtatgcggc gaccgagttg ctcttgcccg gcgtcaatac
     4501 gggataatac cgcgccacat agcagaactt taaaagtgct catcattgga aaacgttctt
     4561 cggggcgaaa actctcaagg atcttaccgc tgttgagatc cagttcgatg taacccactc
     4621 gtgcacccaa ctgatcttca gcatctttta ctttcaccag cgtttctggg tgagcaaaaa
     4681 caggaaggca aaatgccgca aaaaagggaa taagggcgac acggaaatgt tgaatactca
     4741 tactcttcct ttttcaatat tattgaagca tttatcaggg ttattgtctc atgagcggat
     4801 acatatttga atgtatttag aaaaataaac aaataggggt tccgcgcaca tttccccgaa
     4861 aagtgccacc tgacgtctaa gaaaccatta ttatcatgac attaacctat aaaaataggc
     4921 gtatcacgag gccctttcgt ctcgcgcgtt tcggtgatga cggtgaaaac ctctgacaca
     4981 tgcagctccc ggagacggtc acagcttgtc tgtaagcgga tgccgggagc agacaagccc
     5041 gtcagggcgc gtcagcgggt gttggcgggt gtcggggctg gcttaactat gcggcatcag
     5101 agcagattgt actgagagtg caccatatgg acatattgtc gttagaacgc ggctacaatt
     5161 aatacataac cttatgtatc atacacatac g
//
