Features (pLannotate 1.2.2; 17 found; start..end, strand, type, name):
     64..777     +  CDS            EYFP: EYFP is a basic (constitutively fluorescent) green/yellow fluorescent protein published in 1996, derived from Aequorea victoria. It is reported to be a very rapidly-maturing weak dimer with high acid sensitivity.
    784..1104    +  CDS            DmrB: F36V mutant of FK506-binding protein FKBP12 binds synthetic ligands that do not bind wild-type FKBP
   1171..1292    +  polyA_signal   SV40 poly(A) signal: SV40 polyadenylation signal
   1299..1332    +  protein_bind   loxP: Cre-mediated recombination occurs in the 8-bp core sequence (GCATACAT). Cre recombinase
   1339..1655    +  promoter       SV40 promoter: SV40 enhancer and early promoter
   1668..2264    +  CDS            pac: PUAC_STRAD - Protein predicted: Swiss-Prot protein existence level 4. Detoxification of puromycin. From Streptomyces alboniger.
   2277..2501    +  polyA_signal   bGH poly(A) signal: bovine growth hormone polyadenylation signal
   2508..2748    +  promoter       U6 promoter: RNA polymerase III promoter for human U6 snRNA
   2758..2791    +  protein_bind   loxP: Cre-mediated recombination occurs in the 8-bp core sequence (GCATACAT). Cre recombinase
   2829..2847    -  promoter       T7 promoter: promoter for bacteriophage T7 RNA polymerase
   2869..2922    -  CDS            lacI (fragment): lac repressor; lacI; The lac repressor binds to the lac operator to inhibit transcription in E. coli. This inhibition can be relieved by adding lactose or isopropyl-β-D-thiogalactopyranoside (IPTG).
   3105..3693    -  rep_origin     ori: high-copy-number ColE1/pMB1/pBR322/pUC origin of replication
   3864..4724    -  CDS            AmpR: β-lactamase; bla; confers resistance to ampicillin, carbenicillin, and related antibiotics
   4725..4829    -  promoter       AmpR promoter: bla
   4924..4959    +  CDS            rop (fragment): Rop protein, which maintains plasmids at low copy number; rop
   5061..5112    +  misc_feature   bom (fragment): basis of mobility region from pBR322
   5175..2       +  promoter       SP6 promoter (across the origin): promoter for bacteriophage SP6 RNA polymerase
>Addgene plasmid #120036 | pMaCTag-P25 | depositor full sequence | sequence record 228072 | pMaCTag-P25 sequence 5191 bps
GAACGCGGCCGCCAGCTGAAGCTTCGTACGTCAGGTGGAGGAGGTAGTGGCGGAGGCGGATCCGTGAGCA
AGGGCGAGGAGCTGTTCACCGGGGTGGTGCCCATCCTGGTCGAGCTGGACGGCGACGTAAACGGCCACAA
GTTCAGCGTGTCCGGCGAGGGCGAGGGCGATGCCACCTACGGCAAGCTGACCCTGAAGTTCATCTGCACC
ACCGGCAAGCTGCCCGTGCCCTGGCCCACCCTCGTGACCACCTTCGGCTACGGCCTGCAGTGCTTCGCCC
GCTACCCCGACCACATGAAGCAGCACGACTTCTTCAAGTCCGCCATGCCCGAAGGCTACGTCCAGGAGCG
CACCATCTTCTTCAAGGACGACGGCAACTACAAGACCCGCGCCGAGGTGAAGTTCGAGGGCGACACCCTG
GTGAACCGCATCGAGCTGAAGGGCATCGACTTCAAGGAGGACGGCAACATCCTGGGGCACAAGCTGGAGT
ACAACTACAACAGCCACAACGTCTATATCATGGCCGACAAGCAGAAGAACGGCATCAAGGTGAACTTCAA
GATCCGCCACAACATCGAGGACGGCAGCGTGCAGCTCGCCGACCACTACCAGCAGAACACCCCCATCGGC
GACGGCCCCGTGCTGCTGCCCGACAACCACTACCTGAGCTACCAGTCCGCCCTGAGCAAAGACCCCAACG
AGAAGCGCGATCACATGGTCCTGCTGGAGTTCGTGACCGCCGCCGGGATCACTCTCGGCATGGACGAGCT
GTACAAGGAATTCGGAGTGCAGGTGGAAACCATCTCCCCAGGAGACGGGCGCACCTTCCCCAAGCGCGGC
CAGACCTGCGTGGTGCACTACACCGGGATGCTTGAAGATGGAAAGAAAGTTGATTCCTCCCGGGACAGAA
ACAAGCCCTTTAAGTTTATGCTAGGCAAGCAGGAGGTGATCCGAGGCTGGGAAGAAGGGGTTGCCCAGAT
GAGTGTGGGTCAGAGAGCCAAACTGACTATATCTCCAGATTATGCCTATGGTGCCACTGGGCACCCAGGC
ATCATCCCACCACATGCCACTCTCGTCTTCGATGTGGAGCTTCTAAAACTGGAAACGCGTGGAGTGGAGG
AAGTGGCGGAGGGGGTAGTTCTCTTAAGGCGGCGAGGTAATTAGACTAGTAACTTGTTTATTGCAGCTTA
TAATGGTTACAAATAAAGCAATAGCATCACAAATTTCACAAATAAAGCATTTTTTTCACTGCATTCTAGT
TGTGGTTTGTCCAAACTCATCAATGTATCTTAGTCGATATAACTTCGTATAGCATACATTATACGAAGTT
ATGTCGACGGTGTGGAAAGTCCCCAGGCTCCCCAGCAGGCAGAAGTATGCAAAGCATGCATCTCAATTAG
TCAGCAACCAGGTGTGGAAAGTCCCCAGGCTCCCCAGCAGGCAGAAGTATGCAAAGCATGCATCTCAATT
AGTCAGCAACCATAGTCCCGCCCCTAACTCCGCCCATCCCGCCCCTAACTCCGCCCAGTTCCGCCCATTC
TCCGCCCCATGGCTGACTAATTTTTTTTATTTATGCAGAGGCCGAGGCCGCCTCGGCCTCTGAGCTATTC
CAGAAGTAGTGAGGAGGCTTTTTTGGAGGCCTAGGCTTTTGCAAAGAATTCGCCACCATGACTGAGTACA
AGCCTACTGTGCGTTTAGCCACCAGGGATGATGTGCCACGAGCCGTGAGGACACTAGCAGCCGCCTTTGC
TGACTACCCAGCTACAAGGCACACCGTGGACCCTGACAGACACATTGAAAGAGTCACAGAACTTCAGGAG
CTGTTTTTAACTAGGGTGGGCCTGGATATTGGCAAAGTCTGGGTGGCCGATGATGGAGCAGCAGTTGCAG
TGTGGACCACCCCAGAGTCTGTTGAAGCTGGAGCTGTCTTTGCAGAAATTGGACCAAGAATGGCCGAGTT
ATCTGGCAGCAGGCTGGCTGCTCAACAGCAGATGGAAGGATTATTAGCTCCCCACAGACCCAAGGAGCCT
GCCTGGTTCCTGGCAACAGTTGGAGTTTCTCCAGACCATCAGGGCAAGGGCTTAGGATCTGCTGTGGTGC
TGCCTGGTGTGGAAGCAGCTGAGAGAGCTGGGGTGCCAGCATTTCTGGAGACATCAGCTCCTAGAAACCT
GCCCTTCTATGAACGGCTGGGCTTCACAGTGACTGCTGATGTGGAGGTGCCTGAGGGCCCCAGAACCTGG
TGCATGACAAGAAAACCAGGAGCCTGACTGCAGCGACTGTGCCTTCTAGTTGCCAGCCATCTGTTGTTTG
CCCCTCCCCCGTGCCTTCCTTGACCCTGGAAGGTGCCACTCCCACTGTCCTTTCCTAATAAAATGAGGAA
ATTGCATCGCATTGTCTGAGTAGGTGTCATTCTATTCTGGGGGGTGGGGTGGGGCAGGACAGCAAGGGGG
AGGATTGGGAAGACAATAGCAGGCATGCTGGGGATGCGGTGGGCTCTATGGCTCGAGGAGGGCCTATTTC
CCATGATTCCTTCATATTTGCATATACGATACAAGGCTGTTAGAGAGATAATTGGAATTAATTTGACTGT
AAACACAAAGATATTAGTACAAAATACGTGACGTAGAAAGTAATAATTTCTTGGGTAGTTTGCAGTTTTA
AAATTATGTTTTAAAATGGACTATCATATGCTTACCGTAACTTGAAAGTATTTCGATTTCTTGGCTTTAT
ATATCTTGTGGAAAGGACGAAACACCGATAACTTCGTATAGCATACATTATACGAAGTTATGGTACCGAT
GCAGCTAGCCCGCGGATCTGCCGGTCTCCCTATAGTGAGTCGTATTAATTTCGATAAGCCAGGTTAACCT
GCATTAATGAATCGGCCAACGCGCGGGGAGAGGCGGTTTGCGTATTGGGCGCTCTTCCGCTTCCTCGCTC
ACTGACTCGCTGCGCTCGGTCGTTCGGCTGCGGCGAGCGGTATCAGCTCACTCAAAGGCGGTAATACGGT
TATCCACAGAATCAGGGGATAACGCAGGAAAGAACATGTGAGCAAAAGGCCAGCAAAAGGCCAGGAACCG
TAAAAAGGCCGCGTTGCTGGCGTTTTTCCATAGGCTCCGCCCCCCTGACGAGCATCACAAAAATCGACGC
TCAAGTCAGAGGTGGCGAAACCCGACAGGACTATAAAGATACCAGGCGTTTCCCCCTGGAAGCTCCCTCG
TGCGCTCTCCTGTTCCGACCCTGCCGCTTACCGGATACCTGTCCGCCTTTCTCCCTTCGGGAAGCGTGGC
GCTTTCTCAATGCTCACGCTGTAGGTATCTCAGTTCGGTGTAGGTCGTTCGCTCCAAGCTGGGCTGTGTG
CACGAACCCCCCGTTCAGCCCGACCGCTGCGCCTTATCCGGTAACTATCGTCTTGAGTCCAACCCGGTAA
GACACGACTTATCGCCACTGGCAGCAGCCACTGGTAACAGGATTAGCAGAGCGAGGTATGTAGGCGGTGC
TACAGAGTTCTTGAAGTGGTGGCCTAACTACGGCTACACTAGAAGGACAGTATTTGGTATCTGCGCTCTG
CTGAAGCCAGTTACCTTCGGAAAAAGAGTTGGTAGCTCTTGATCCGGCAAACAAACCACCGCTGGTAGCG
GTGGTTTTTTTGTTTGCAAGCAGCAGATTACGCGCAGAAAAAAAGGATCTCAAGAAGATCCTTTGATCTT
TTCTACGGGGTCTGACGCTCAGTGGAACGAAAACTCACGTTAAGGGATTTTGGTCATGAGATTATCAAAA
AGGATCTTCACCTAGATCCTTTTAAATTAAAAATGAAGTTTTAAATCAATCTAAAGTATATATGAGTAAA
CTTGGTCTGACAGTTACCAATGCTTAATCAGTGAGGCACCTATCTCAGCGATCTGTCTATTTCGTTCATC
CATAGTTGCCTGACTCCCCGTCGTGTAGATAACTACGATACGGGAGGGCTTACCATCTGGCCCCAGTGCT
GCAATGATACCGCGAGACCCACGCTCACCGGCTCCAGATTTATCAGCAATAAACCAGCCAGCCGGAAGGG
CCGAGCGCAGAAGTGGTCCTGCAACTTTATCCGCCTCCATCCAGTCTATTAATTGTTGCCGGGAAGCTAG
AGTAAGTAGTTCGCCAGTTAATAGTTTGCGCAACGTTGTTGCCATTGCTACAGGCATCGTGGTGTCACGC
TCGTCGTTTGGTATGGCTTCATTCAGCTCCGGTTCCCAACGATCAAGGCGAGTTACATGATCCCCCATGT
TGTGCAAAAAAGCGGTTAGCTCCTTCGGTCCTCCGATCGTTGTCAGAAGTAAGTTGGCCGCAGTGTTATC
ACTCATGGTTATGGCAGCACTGCATAATTCTCTTACTGTCATGCCATCCGTAAGATGCTTTTCTGTGACT
GGTGAGTACTCAACCAAGTCATTCTGAGAATAGTGTATGCGGCGACCGAGTTGCTCTTGCCCGGCGTCAA
TACGGGATAATACCGCGCCACATAGCAGAACTTTAAAAGTGCTCATCATTGGAAAACGTTCTTCGGGGCG
AAAACTCTCAAGGATCTTACCGCTGTTGAGATCCAGTTCGATGTAACCCACTCGTGCACCCAACTGATCT
TCAGCATCTTTTACTTTCACCAGCGTTTCTGGGTGAGCAAAAACAGGAAGGCAAAATGCCGCAAAAAAGG
GAATAAGGGCGACACGGAAATGTTGAATACTCATACTCTTCCTTTTTCAATATTATTGAAGCATTTATCA
GGGTTATTGTCTCATGAGCGGATACATATTTGAATGTATTTAGAAAAATAAACAAATAGGGGTTCCGCGC
ACATTTCCCCGAAAAGTGCCACCTGACGTCTAAGAAACCATTATTATCATGACATTAACCTATAAAAATA
GGCGTATCACGAGGCCCTTTCGTCTCGCGCGTTTCGGTGATGACGGTGAAAACCTCTGACACATGCAGCT
CCCGGAGACGGTCACAGCTTGTCTGTAAGCGGATGCCGGGAGCAGACAAGCCCGTCAGGGCGCGTCAGCG
GGTGTTGGCGGGTGTCGGGGCTGGCTTAACTATGCGGCATCAGAGCAGATTGTACTGAGAGTGCACCATA
TGGACATATTGTCGTTAGAACGCGGCTACAATTAATACATAACCTTATGTATCATACACATACGATTTAG
GTGACACTATA
